>Addgene plasmid #187149 | pDONR221-HUWE1_UBM-mut | addgene full sequence | sequence record 369313 | Addgene NGS Result
CTTTCCTGCGTTATCCCCTGATTCTGTGGATAACCGTATTACCGCTAGCATGGATCTCGGGGACGTCTAA
CTACTAAGCGAGAGTAGGGAACTGCCAGGCATCAAATAAAACGAAAGGCTCAGTCGGAAGACTGGGCCTT
TCGTTTTATCTGTTGTTTGTCGGTGAACGCTCTCCTGAGTAGGACAAATCCGCCGGGAGCGGATTTGAAC
GTTGTGAAGCAACGGCCCGGAGGGTGGCGGGCAGGACGCCCGCCATAAACTGCCAGGCATCAAACTAAGC
AGAAGGCCATCCTGACGGATGGCCTTTTTGCGTTTCTACAAACTCTTCCTGTTAGTTAGTTACTTAAGCT
CGGGCCCCAAATAATGATTTTATTTTGACTGATAGTGACCTGTTCGTTGCAACAAATTGATAAGCAATGC
TTTTTTATAATGCCAACTTTGTACAAAAAAGCAGGCTTTAAAGGAACCAATTCAGTCGACATGAAAGTAG
ACAGGACTAAACTGAAGAAGACACCTACTGAGGCTCCTGCAGACTGCAGAGCCTTAATAGACAAACTCAA
AGTTTGTAATGATGAGCAACTTCTCTTGGAACTGCAGCAGATCAAAACATGGAACATTGGAAAGTGCGAG
TTATATCACTGGGTGGACCTGTTGGACCGCTTCGATGGAATACTGGCAGATGCTGGACAGACAGTGGAGA
ATATGTCATGGATGCTCGTATGTGATAGGCCAGAAAGAGAGCAACTGAAAATGCTTCTCTTGGCTGTGTT
GAACTTCACAGCCTTGCTCATTGAGTACAGCTTTTCCCGGCATCTGTACAGTTCCATAGAGCATTTGACA
ACTTTATTGGCTTCCTCTGATATGCAAGTGGTGCTGGCAGTCCTCAATCTCCTATATGTATTTAGCAAAA
GATCAAACTACATCACTCGTCTGGGATCTGACAAGAGGACCCCGCTGCTAACTCGGCTACAACATTTGGC
AGAGAGCTGGGGTGGAAAGGAGAATGGCTTTGGACTTGCAGAATGTTGCAGAGACTTGCATATGATGAAA
TATCCACCCAGTGCAACTACACTACACTTTGAATTCTATGCAGATCCTGGGGCCGAGGTCAAAATTGAGA
AAAGGACAACTAGTAACACACTACATTATATTCACATAGAGCAACTTGACAAGATTTCAGAAAGCCCTTC
TGAAATCATGGAATCTCTTACCAAAATGTACAGCATTCCTAAGGATAAGCAGATGCTGTTATTTACACAC
ATACGACTGGCCCATGGCTTTTCTAATCACAGGAAGCGATTGCAGGCAGTTCAGGCCAGACTGCATGCAA
TATCTATATTAGTGTATTCCAATGCCTTGCAGGAATCAGCAAACAGTATCTTGTATAATGGCTTGATAGA
GGAGTTAGTGGACGTGCTGCAAATAACGGATAAGCAGCTTATGGAGATTAAAGCAGCTTCTTTACGAACA
TTAACATCAATTGTCCACTTGGAGAGAACTCCCAAACTCAGCAGTATTATTGACTGTACTGGAACTGCCT
CCTACCATGGATTTTTGCCAGTGCTTGTAAGGAACTGTATCCAGGCCATGATTGATCCTTCCATGGATCC
ATACCCTCACCAGTTTGCCACTGCTCTCTTCTCTTTTTTATACCATCTGGCCAGCTACGATGCTGGTGGT
GAAGCCTTGGTCTCCTGTGGAATGATGGAAGCCTTATTGAAGGTCATAAAGTTTCTTGGCGATGAACAGG
ACCAGATAACATTTGTCACCAGAGCCGTCAGAGTGGTTGACCTTATCACCAACCTGGATATGGCAGCTTT
TCAATCCCATAGTGGACTTTCTATCTTCATTTATAGACTTGAGCATGAAGTAGATCTGTGCCGAAAAGAA
TGTCCGTTTGTGATCAAGCCAAAGATCCAGAGACCCAATACTACACAAGAAGGAGAGGAAATGGAAACTG
ATATGGATGGAGTCCAGTGTATTCCACAACGAGCAGCACTTCTGAAATCCATGTTGAATTTCCTCAAGAA
GGCCATCCAAGACCCTGCTTTCTCAGATGGCATACGACATGTGATGGATGGTTCTCTGCCTACCTCCCTG
AAACACATCATCAGCAATGCAGAATACTATGGCCCATCACTCTTCCTCCTAGCTACTGAAGTGGTGACTG
TGTTTGTATTTCAAGAACCATCACTGCTCTCCTCACTCCAGGACAATGGATTGACAGATGTCATGCTGCA
TGCACTGCTTATCAAAGATGTTCCTGCTACCCGTGAAGTCCTTGGCTCCCTCCCAAATGTATTCAGTGCA
CTCTGTTTGAATGCCCGAGGTCTTCAGTCTTTTGTTCAGTGTCAGCCTTTTGAACGCCTCTTCAAAGTTC
TTCTGTCTCCAGATTACCTCCCAGCCATGCGGAGGAGGAGAAGTTCTGATCCCCTTGGGGATACTGCATC
CAACCTGGGGAGTGCTGTCGATGAGCTCATGAGACATCAGCCCACCCTTAAAACAGATGCAACGACTGCC
ATCATCAAGTTACTTGAAGAAATCTGTAATCTTGGAAGGGACCCCAAATACATCTGTCAGAAGCCATCGA
TCCAGAAGGCAGATGGCACTGCCACTGCTCCTCCCCCAAGGTCTAATCATGCCGCAGAAGAAGCCTCTAG
TGAGGATGAGGAGGAAGAGGAAGTACAGGCCATGCAGAGCTTTAATTCTACCCAGCAAAATGAAACTGAG
CCTAATCAGCAGGTTGTTGGTACAGAGGAACGTATTCCTATTCCCCTCATGGATTACATCCTTAATGTGA
TGAAATTTGTGGAATCTATTCTGAGCAACAATACAACAGATGACCACTGCCAGGAATTTGTGAATCAGAA
AGGACTGTTGCCTTTGGTTACCATTTTGGGTCTTCCCAATCTGCCCATTGACTTTCCCACATCTGCTGCC
TGTCAGGCTGTTGCAGGTGTCTGCAAATCCATATTGACACTGTCACATGAACCCAAAGTCCTTCAAGAGG
GTCTCCTTCAGTTGGACTCCATCCTCTCCTCCCTGGAGCCCTTACACCGCCCCATTGAATCCCCTGGGGG
CTCAGTGTTGTTGCGAGAACTGGCTTGCGCAGGCAATGTTGCTGATGCTACCCTCTCAGCCCAGGCCACA
CCTCTGCTGCATGCACTCACTGCTGCCCATGCCTACATCATGATGTTTGTTCATACTTGCAGAGTTGGAC
AGAGTGAAATTCGTTCCATCTCCGTAAACCAGTGGGGCTCTCAATTGGGTCTGAGTGTTTTGAGCAAGCT
GAGCCAGTTATACTGTTCCCTGGTGTGGGAAAGCACTGTCCTCCTCTCTCTGTGTACCCCAAACAGCCTA
CCATCTGGGTGTGAATTTGGCCAGGCAGATATGCAGAAACTGGTTCCAAAGGATGAGAAGGCAGGTACGA
CCCAGGGCGGAAAAAGATCAGATGGGGAACAGGATGGAGCAGCTGGAAGTATGGATGCTTCTACCCAGGG
CTTATTAGAAGGCATTGGGCTAGATGGTGACACATTGGCTCCCATGGAGACAGATGAACCTACTGCTTCA
GACTCTAAGGGCAAATCTAAAATCACACCAGCAATGGCTGCCAGAATTAAGCAAATCAAGCCTTTGTTAT
CAGCTTCCTCCAGATTAGGCCGAGCACTTGCTGAGCTATTTGGACTTCTTGTTAAACTTTGTGTGGGATC
TCCTGTCCGCCAGAGAAGGAGCCATCATGCTGCCAGCACCACTACAGCACCGACACCTGCCGCGCGATCA
ACAGCCTCAGCTCTCACTAAGCTCTTGACTAAGGGGTTATCTTGGCAGCCCCCACCATATACACCTACTC
CCCGATTCAGGCTGACATTCTTCATCTGTTCAGTTGGTTTCACATCCCCAATGCTGTTTGATGAGAGGAA
GTATCCCTACCACCTCATGCTGCAAAAATTTCTCTGCTCCGGAGGCCACAATGCTCTTTTTGAAACTTTC
AACTGGGCTCTGTCCATGGGAGGTAAAGTTCCTGTTTCTGAGGGATTGGAACACTCAGACTTGCCTGATG
GCACAGGAGAATTCCTAGATGCCTGGCTTATGCTGGTGGAGAAGATGGTGAATCCCACCACGGTGCTTGA
ATCTCCACATTCGCTGCCTGCCAAATTGCCTGGAGGTGTCCAGAACTTTCCCCAGTTCAGTGCACTGCGC
TTCCTTGTGGTAACTCAGAAAGCAGCCTTTACTTGCATCAAAAACTTATGGAACCGGAAACCCCTGAAGG
TATATGGTGGACGAATGGCTGAATCGATGCTGGCCATTCTATGCCACATCCTCCGAGGAGAACCTGTGAT
TCGAGAGAGACTAAGCAAGGAGAAGGAGGGGTCTCGAGGAGAAGAGGATACAGGGCAAGAGGAAGGTGGC
TCCCGCCGGGAACCTCAAGTCAACCAGCAACAACTGCAACAGCTCATGGACATGGGCTTCACAAGGGAAC
ATGCAATGGAGGCACTGTTGAACACCAGCACCATGGAGCAGGCCACAGAGTACCTTTTAACCCACCCTCC
TCCAATCATGGGAGGAGTTGTTCGGGATCTCAGCATGTCTGAAGAGGACCAGATGATGAGAGCAATTGCT
ATGTCTCTGGGACAGGATATTCCAATGGATCAAAGGGCAGAGTCACCTGAGGAAGTTGCTTGCCGGAAGG
AGGAAGAGGAACGGAAAGCTCGGGAAAAGCAGGAGGAGGAAGAGGCTAAATGTCTAGAGAAGTTCCAGGA
TGCTGACCCGTTGGAACAAGATGAGCTCCACACTTTCACAGATACTATGTTGCCAGGCTGCTTCCACCTT
CTTGATGAGCTGCCAGACACAGTATACCGTGTGTGTGACCTGATCATGACAGCAATCAAACGTAATGGAG
CAGATTATCGTGACATGATTCTGAAGCAAGTAGTCAATCAGGTGTGGGAAGCTGCTGATGTATTGATCAA
AGCTGCTCTTCCCCTGACAACAAGTGACACAAAAACCGTGTCAGAGTGGATAAGTCAGATGGCCACACTG
CCCCAGGCCTCCAATTTGGCTACTAGAATCTTGCTTTTAACGCTACTTTTTGAGGAGTTGAAGCTACCTT
GTGCTTGGGTGGTTGAATCAAGTGGCATCCTTAATGTCCTAATCAAACTCTTGGAAGTGGTTCAGCCCTG
CCTCCAGGCAGCCAAGGAGCAGAAGGAAGTCCAGACCCCAAAGTGGATCACACCAGTGTTGCTCCTGATT
GATTTCTATGAAAAGACAGCCATCTCCTCAAAAAGGAGAGCCCAGATGACTAAGTACCTGCAATCCAACA
GCAACAACTGGCGCTGGTTTGATGATCGCTCTGGGCGTTGGTGTAGTTACAGTGCAAGCAACAATAGCAC
TATTGATTCTGCCTGGAAATCTGGAGAGACAAGCGTGCGATTCACTGCAGGCCGAAGAAGATACACGGTC
CAATTCACTACAATGGTGCAGGTTAATGAGGAAACAGGGAACCGACGCCCTGTGATGCTGACTCTCCTCA
GGGTACCTCGGCTGAATAAAAATTCAAAAAACAGCAATGGACAGGAACTAGAGAAGACGCTGGAAGAAAG
CAAAGAAATGGATATCAAACGTAAAGAAAATAAAGGCAATGATACCCCTTTGGCCCTAGAGAGTACAAAC
ACTGAAAAGGAGACAAGCCTGGAGGAAACAAAAATCGGGGAGATCCTGATCCAGGGCTTGACAGAAGATA
TGGTGACTGTTTTAATCCGGGCCTGCGTGAGCATGCTGGGAGTCCCTGTGGACCCAGATACTTTGCATGC
CACCCTTCGTCTCTGTCTGAGGCTCACCCGGGACCACAAATATGCCATGATGTTTGCAGAACTGAAGAGT
ACCCGCATGATCTTGAATTTGACCCAGAGCTCAGGCTTCAATGGGTTTACTCCCCTGGTCACCCTTCTCT
TAAGACACATCATTGAGGACCCCTGTACCCTTCGTCATACCATGGAAAAGGTTGTTCGCTCAGCAGCTAC
AAGTGGAGCTGGTAGCACTACCTCTGGTGTTGTGTCTGGCAGCCTCGGCTCTCGGGAGATCAACTACATC
CTTCGTGTCCTTGGGCCAGCCGCATGCCGCAATCCAGACATATTCACAGAAGTGGCCAACTGCTGTATCC
GCATCGCCCTTCCTGCCCCTCGAGGCTCAGGAACTGCTTCAGATGATGAATTTGAGAATCTTAGAATTAA
AGGCCCTAATGCTGTACAGCTGGTGAAGACCACCCCTTTGAAGCCCTCACCTCTGCCTGTCATCCCTGAT
ACTATCAAGGAAGTGATCTATGATATGCTGAATGCTCTGGCTGCATACCATGCTCCAGAGGAAGCCGATA
AATCTGATCCTAAACCTGGGGTTATGACCCAAGAGGTTGGCCAGCTCCTGCAAGACATGGGTGATGATGT
ATACCAGCAGTACCGGTCACTTACGCGTCAGAGCAGTGACTTTGATACGCAGTCAGGTTTTTCCATTAAT
AGTCAGGTCTTTGCTGCAGATGGTGCCTCCACTGAGACTTCCGCATCTGGGACCTCCCAAGGAGAGGCTT
CAACTCCAGAGGAGTCTCGAGATGGGAAGAAAGATAAAGAAGGGGACCGGGCCTCTGAGGAAGGCAAACA
GAAAGGCAAGGGCAGCAAACCTTTAATGCCTACCTCCACTATCCTTCGTCTTCTGGCAGAGTTGGTGAGG
TCCTATGTTGGTATTGCTACCCTGATTGCCAACTACAGCTACACTGTGGGCCAGTCTGAACTGATCAAAG
AGGACTGCAGTGTGCTAGCTTTTGTTCTGGACCACCTGCTCCCACATACCCAGAATGCAGAAGACAAGGA
CACCCCTGCCTTGGCCCGCCTGTTCCTCGCAAGCCTGGCTGCTGCAGGGAGTGGCACAGATGCCCAGGTG
GCCCTAGTGAATGAAGTAAAAGCAGCCCTTGGACGGGCACTGGCTATGGCTGAGAGTACAGAGAAACATG
CCAGGCTTCAGGCAGTGATGTGTATCATCAGTACTATCATGGAGTCCTGCCCCTCCACCTCCAGCTTCTA
CAGCAGTGCCACAGCGAAGACCCAGCACAATGGCATGAACAACATCATTCGGCTTTTCCTGAAGAAGGGA
CTGGTTAATGACCTGGCCAGAGTACCTCACAGCTTAGACCTGTCCAGTCCCAACATGGCCAACACAGTCA
ATGCTGCTCTGAAGCCTTTGGAAACACTTTCCCGGATTGTGAACCAGCCCAGTAGCCTTTTTGGCAGCAA
GAGTGCTTCTAGCAAGAACAAGTCTGAGCAGGATGCCCAAGGAGCCTCTCAAGATTCCAGTAGCAACCAG
CAGGACCCAGGCGAGCCTGGGGAAGCAGAAGTGCAGGAGGAGGATCATGATGTCACTCAGACAGAGGTGG
CAGATGGGGATATCATGGATGGGGAGGCTGAAACCGACTCAGTGGTGATTGCTGGGCAGCCTGAGGTGCT
CAGTTCACAAGAGATGCAGGTTGAGAATGAGCTGGAGGACCTGATAGATGAGTTGCTTGAGAGGGATGGC
GGATCTGGGAACAGTACAATTATAGTGAGCAGAAGTGGAGAGGATGAATCACAAGAGGACGTGCTGATGG
ATGAAGCTCCTTCCAACCTCAGCCAAGCTTCCACCTTGCAGGCCAACCGAGAAGATTCCATGAATATCCT
GGACCCTGAGGATGAGGAGGAGCACACTCAGGAAGAGGACAGCAGTGGCAGTAACGAGGATGAGGATGAT
AGTCAGGATGAAGAGGAGGAGGAGGAGGAAGATGAGGAAGATGATCAGGAGGATGATGAAGGTGAAGAGG
GAGATGAAGACGATGACGACGATGGCTCTGAGATGGAATTGGATGAGGATTATCCTGATATGAACGCTTC
TCCCTTGGTCCGATTTGAGCGCTTTGACCGGGAGGATGATCTCATCATTGAGTTTGACAACATGTTCTCC
AGTGCTACAGACATCCCCCCATCCCCAGGAAATATCCCTACCACCCATCCACTGATGGTGCGCCATGCAG
ACCACAGTTCTCTGACACTGGGCAGTGGCTCTTCAACAACTCGTCTCACCCAGGGCATCGGGCGCAGTCA
GAGGACCCTAAGGCAGCTGACGGCCAATACTGGCCACACCATTCATGTTCACTACCCTGGGAATCGCCAG
CCCAACCCTCCTCTTATACTGCAGAGGTTGCTTGGTCCCTCAGCTGCTGCTGACATCCTTCAGCTGAGCA
GCAGCCTTCCCCTACAAAGCCGGGGTCGGGCCCGCCTCCTGGTAGGCAACGATGACGTCCACATCATCGC
CCGTTCTGATGATGAGCTGCTGGATGACTTTTTCCATGATCAGAGCACAGCTACCAGCCAAGCAGGAACC
CTGTCCAGCATCCCCACAGCCCTGACCCGCTGGACAGAAGAATGCAAAGTTCTCGATGCTGAGAGCATGC
ATGACTGTGTTTCAGTGGTTAAAGTGTCCATTGTCAATCACCTGGAATTCCTGAGGGATGAGGAGCTGGA
AGAAAGGCGAGAGAAGCGCAGGAAACAACTGGCTGAGGAAGAAACAAAGATAACTGATAAAGGCAAAGAA
GATAAGGAGAACAGGGATCAGAGTGCACAGTGTACTGCATCTAAGTCAAATGACTCCACTGAACAGAATC
TCTCAGATGGGACGCCTATGCCTGACAGCTACCCAACAACCCCATCTTCAACTGATGCAGCTACATCTGA
GTCCAAGGAGACCCTTGGCACTCTGCAATCCTCACAACAGCAACCAACACTCCCAACCCCACCAGCTTTG
GGAGAGGTTCCTCAGGAGCTGCAGTCTCCAGCTGGAGAAGGGGGCAGCTCTACACAGCTATTGATGCCTG
TAGAGCCAGAGGAATTGGGTCCCACAAGGCCAAGTGGGGAAGCAGAAACAACTCAGATGGAGTTATCCCC
AGCTCCCACTATAACCTCACTTTCCCCAGAGAGAGCTGAGGATTCTGATGCACTGACGGCTGTCAGCAGT
CAGCTAGAAGGCTCTCCTATGGATACAAGCAGCCTGGCTTCCTGTACCTTAGAGGAGGCTGTGGGTGACA
CTTCAGCAGCTGGCAGTTCTGAGCAGCCCAGAGCAGGCAGCTCCACTCCTGGGGATGCCCCACCAGCTGT
GGCGGAAGTGCAAGGCAGGAGTGATGGGTCAGGGGAATCTGCCCAGCCACCTGAGGACAGCTCCCCACCT
GCATCCTCTGAGAGCTCTTCCACCAGAGATTCTGCCGTGGCCATTTCTGGCGCCGATTCCCGAGGAATCC
TAGAAGAGCCGTTGCCTTCAACAAGCAGTGAAGAAGAAGATCCCCTTGCGGGTATCAGTCTCCCTGAAGG
TGTGGACCCCTCTTTTCTGGCTGCCGCGGCAGATGACATCCGTCGGGAAGTTCTACAGAACCAGCTAGGC
ATTCGTCCACCAACCCGGACTGCCCCCTCCACAAATAGCTCAGCGCCTGCAGTGGTGGGGAATCCTGGTG
TGACTGAGGTGAGTCCCGAGTTTCTTGCGGCACTGCCACCCGCGATCCAAGAGGAAGTACTGGCACAGCA
GAGAGCTGAGCAGCAGCGACGAGAACTAGCACAGAATGCCAGCTCAGACACCCCTATGGACCCTGTGACC
TTCATCCAGACTCTGCCCTCAGACCTGCGCCGTAGTGTCCTAGAGGATATGGAGGACAGTGTGTTAGCTG
TGATGCCACCTGACATTGCAGCTGAGGCTCAAGCCCTGAGACGAGAGCAAGAAGCCCGGCAGCGACAGCT
CATGCATGAGCGTCTGTTTGGGCACAGTAGCACCTCCGCACTCTCTGCTATTCTCCGAAGCCCGGCTTTC
ACCAGTCGCTTAAGTGGCAACCGTGGGGTCCAGTATACTCGCCTTGCTGTGCAGAGAGGTGGCACCTTCC
AGATGGGGGGTAGCAGCAGCCATAACAGGCCTTCTGGCAGTAATGTAGATACTCTCCTCCGCCTCCGAGG
ACGGCTCCTTCTGGACCACGAAGCCCTTTCTTGTCTCTTGGTCCTACTTTTTGTGGATGAGCCAAAGCTC
AATACTAGCCGTCTACACCGAGTACTGAGAAATCTCTGCTACCATGCCCAGACCCGCCACTGGGTCATCC
GCAGTCTGCTCTCCATCTTGCAGCGCAGCAGTGAGAGTGAGCTATGCATTGAAACACCCAAACTCACTAC
AAGTGAGGAAAAGGGCAAAAAGTCGAGCAAGAGCTGTGGGTCAAGTAGCCATGAGAACCGTCCCCTGGAC
CTGCTACACAAGATGGAGTCAAAGAGCTCCAACCAGCTTTCCTGGCTCTCAGTATCCATGGATGCAGCCC
TAGGCTGCAGGACTAATATATTTCAGATCCAGCGTTCAGGGGGGCGTAAACATACCGAGAAGCATGCAAG
CGGTGGCTCCACCGTCCACATCCATCCCCAAGCTGCTCCTGTTGTCTGCAGACACGTTTTGGATACACTC
ATTCAATTGGCCAAGGTATTTCCCAGCCACTTCACACAGCAGCGGACCAAAGAAACAAACTGTGAGAGTG
ATCGGGAAAGGGGCAATAAGGCCTGTAGCCCATGCTCCTCACAGTCCTCCAGCAGTGGCATTTGCACAGA
CTTCTGGGACTTATTGGTAAAACTGGACAACATGAATGTCAGCCGGAAAGGCAAGAACTCCGTGAAGTCA
GTGCCAGTGAGCGCTGGCGGTGAGGGGGAAACCTCTCCATACAGCCTCGAGGCCTCTCCACTGGGGCAGC
TCATGAACATGTTGTCACACCCAGTCATCCGCCGGAGCTCTCTCTTAACTGAGAAACTCCTCAGACTCCT
TTCTCTCATCTCAATTGCTCTCCCAGAAAACAAGGTGTCAGAAGCACAGGCTAATTCTGGCAGCGGTGCT
TCCTCCACCACCACTGCCACCTCAACCACATCTACCACCACCACCACTGCCGCCTCCACCACGCCCACAC
CCCCTACTGCACCCACCCCTGTCACTTCTGCTCCAGCCCTGGTTGCTGCCACGGCTATTTCCACCATTGT
CGTAGCTGCTTCGACCACAGTGACTACCCCCACGACTGCTACCACTACTGTTTCAATTTCTCCCACTACT
AAGGGCAGCAAATCTCCAGCGAAGGTGAGTGATGGGGGCAGCAGCAGTACAGACTTTAAGATGGTGTCCT
CTGGCCTCACTGAAAACCAGCTACAGCTCTCTGTAGAGGTGTTGACATCCCACTCTTGTTCTGAGGAAGG
CTTAGAGGATGCAGCCAACGTACTACTGCAGCTCTCCCGGGGGGACTCTGGGACCCGGGACACTGTTCTC
AAGCTGCTACTGAATGGAGCCCGCCATCTGGGTTATACCCTTTGTAAACAAATAGGTACCCTGCTGGCCG
AGCTGCGGGAATACAACCTCGAGCAGCAGCGGCGAGCCCAATGTGAAACCCTCTCTCCTGATGGCCTGCC
TGAGGAGCAGCCACAGACCACCAAGCTGAAGGGCAAAATGCAGAGCAGGTTTGACATGGCTGAGAATGTG
GTAATTGTGGCATCTCAGAAGCGACCTTTGGGTGGCCGGGAGCTCCAGCTGCCTTCTATGTCCATGTTGA
CATCCAAGACATCTACCCAGAAGTTCTTCTTGAGGGTACTACAGGTCATCATCCAGCTCCGGGACGACAC
GCGCCGGGCTAACAAGAAAGCCAAGCAGACAGGCAGGCTAGGTTCCTCCGGTTTAGGCTCAGCTAGCAGC
ATCCAGGCAGCTGTTCGGCAGCTGGAGGCTGAGGCTGATGCCATTATACAAATGGTACGTGAGGGTCAAA
GGGCGCGGAGACAGCAACAAGCAGCAACGTCGGAGTCTAGCCAGTCAGAGGCGTCTGTCCGGAGGGAGGA
ATCACCCATGGATGTGGACCAGCCATCTCCCAGTGCTCAAGATACTCAATCCATTGCCTCCGATGGAACC
CCACAGGGGGAGAAGGAAAAGGAAGAAAGACCACCTGAGTTACCCCTGCTCAGCGAGCAGCTGAGTTTGG
ACGAGCTGTGGGACATGCTTGGGGAGTGTCTAAAGGAACTAGAGGAATCCCATGACCAGCATGCGGTGCT
AGTGCTACAGCCTGCTGTCGAGGCCTTCTTTCTGGTCCATGCCACAGAGCGGGAGAGCAAGCCTCCTGTC
CGAGACACCCGTGAGAGCCAGCTGGCACACATCAAGGACGAGCCTCCTCCACTCTCCCCTGCCCCCTTAA
CCCCAGCCACGCCTTCCTCCCTTGACCCATTCTTCTCCCGGGAGCCCTCATCTATGCACATCTCCTCAAG
CCTGCCCCCTGACACACAGAAGTTCCTTCGCTTTGCAGAGACTCACCGCACTGTGTTAAACCAGATCCTA
CGGCAGTCCACGACCCACCTTGCTGATGGGCCTTTTGCTGTCCTGGTAGACTACATTCGTGTCCTCGACT
TTGATGTCAAGCGCAAATATTTCCGCCAAGAGCTGGAGCGTTTAGATGAGGGGCTCCGGAAAGAAGACAT
GGCTGTGCATGTCCGTCGTGACCATGTGTTTGAAGACTCCTATCGTGAGCTGCATCGCAAATCCCCCGAA
GAAATGAAGAATCGATTGTATATAGTATTTGAAGGAGAAGAAGGGCAGGATGCTGGCGGGCTCCTGCGGG
AGTGGTATATGATCATCTCTCGAGAGATGTTTAACCCTATGTATGCCTTGTTCCGTACCTCACCTGGTGA
TCGAGTCACCTACACCATCAATCCATCTTCCCACTGCAACCCCAACCATCTGTCCTATTTTAAATTTGTC
GGACGCATTGTGGCCAAAGCTGTATATGACAACCGTCTTCTGGAGTGCTACTTTACTCGATCCTTTTACA
AACACATCTTGGGCAAGTCAGTCAGATATACAGATATGGAGAGTGAAGATTACCACTTCTACCAAGGTCT
GGTTTATCTGCTGGAAAATGATGTCTCCACACTAGGCTATGACCTCACCTTCAGCACTGAGGTCCAAGAG
TTTGGAGTTTGTGAAGTTCGTGACCTCAAACCCAATGGGGCCAACATCTTGGTAACAGAGGAGAATAAGA
AGGAGTATGTACACCTGGTATGCCAGATGAGAATGACAGGAGCCATCCGCAAGCAGTTGGCGGCTTTCTT
AGAAGGCTTCTATGAGATCATTCCAAAGCGCCTCATTTCCATCTTCACTGAGCAGGAGTTAGAGCTGCTT
ATATCAGGACTGCCCACCATTGACATCGATGATCTGAAATCCAACACTGAATACCACAAGTACCAGTCCA
ACTCTATTCAGATCCAGTGGTTCTGGAGAGCATTGCGTTCTTTCGATCAAGCTGACCGTGCCAAGTTCCT
CCAGTTTGTCACGGGTACTTCCAAGGTACCCCTGCAAGGCTTTGCTGCCCTCGAAGGCATGAATGGCATT
CAGAAGTTTCAGATCCATCGAGATGATAGGTCCACAGATCGCCTGCCTTCAGCTCACACATGTTTTAATC
AGCTGGATCTGCCTGCCTATGAGAGCTTTGAGAAGCTCCGCCACATGCTACTGTTGGCTATCCAGGAGTG
CTCTGAAGGCTTTGGGCTGGCCTAATAAGCGGCCGCGACCCAGCTTTCTTGTACAAAGTTGGCATTATAA
GAAAGCATTGCTTATCAATTTGTTGCAACGAACAGGTCACTATCAGTCAAAATAAAATCATTATTTGCCA
TCCAGCTGCAGCTCTGGCCCGTGTCTCAAAATCTCTGATGTTACATTGCACAAGATAAAAATATATCATC
ATGAACAATAAAACTGTCTGCTTACATAAACAGTAATACAAGGGGTGTTATGAGCCATATTCAACGGGAA
ACGTCGAGGCCGCGATTAAATTCCAACATGGATGCTGATTTATATGGGTATAAATGGGCTCGCGATAATG
TCGGGCAATCAGGTGCGACAATCTATCGCTTGTATGGGAAGCCCGATGCGCCAGAGTTGTTTCTGAAACA
TGGCAAAGGTAGCGTTGCCAATGATGTTACAGATGAGATGGTCAGACTAAACTGGCTGACGGAATTTATG
CCTCTTCCGACCATCAAGCATTTTATCCGTACTCCTGATGATGCATGGTTACTCACCACTGCGATCCCCG
GAAAAACAGCATTCCAGGTATTAGAAGAATATCCTGATTCAGGTGAAAATATTGTTGATGCGCTGGCAGT
GTCCCTGCGCCGGTTGCATTCGATTCCTGTTTGTAATTGTCCTTTTAACAGCGATCGCGTATTTCGTCTC
GCTCAGGCGCAATCACGAATGAATAACGGTTTGGTTGATGCGAGTGATTTTGATGACGAGCGTAATGGCT
GGCCTGTTGAACAAGTCTGGAAAGAAATGCATAAACTTTTGCCATTCTCACCGGATTCAGTCGTCACTCA
TGGTGATTTCTCACTTGATAACCTTATTTTTGACGAGGGGAAATTAATAGGTTGTATTGATGTTGGACGA
GTCGGAATCGCAGACCGATACCAGGATCTTGCCATCCTATGGAACTGCCTCGGTGAGTTTTCTCCTTCAT
TACAGAAACGGCTTTTTCAAAAATATGGTATTGATAATCCTGATATGAATAAATTGCAGTTTCATTTGAT
GCTCGATGAGTTTTTCTAATCAGAATTGGTTAATTGGTTGTAACATTATTCAGATTGGGCCCCGTTCCAC
TGAGCGTCAGACCCCGTAGAAAAGATCAAAGGATCTTCTTGAGATCCTTTTTTTCTGCGCGTAATCTGCT
GCTTGCAAACAAAAAAACCACCGCTACCAGCGGTGGTTTGTTTGCCGGATCAAGAGCTACCAACTCTTTT
TCCGAAGGTAACTGGCTTCAGCAGAGCGCAGATACCAAATACTGTTCTTCTAGTGTAGCCGTAGTTAGGC
CACCACTTCAAGAACTCTGTAGCACCGCCTACATACCTCGCTCTGCTAATCCTGTTACCAGTGGCTGCTG
CCAGTGGCGATAAGTCGTGTCTTACCGGGTTGGACTCAAGACGATAGTTACCGGATAAGGCGCAGCGGTC
GGGCTGAACGGGGGGTTCGTGCACACAGCCCAGCTTGGAGCGAACGACCTACACCGAACTGAGATACCTA
CAGCGTGAGCTATGAGAAAGCGCCACGCTTCCCGAAGGGAGAAAGGCGGACAGGTATCCGGTAAGCGGCA
GGGTCGGAACAGGAGAGCGCACGAGGGAGCTTCCAGGGGGAAACGCCTGGTATCTTTATAGTCCTGTCGG
GTTTCGCCACCTCTGACTTGAGCGTCGATTTTTGTGATGCTCGTCAGGGGGGCGGAGCCTATGGAAAAAC
GCCAGCAACGCGGCCTTTTTACGGTTCCTGGCCTTTTGCTGGCCTTTTGCTCACATGTT
Features (pLannotate 1.2.2; 8 found; start..end, strand, type, name):
      1..46      +  rep_origin     RSF ori (fragment): Plasmids containing the RSF 1030 origin of replication can be propagated in E. coli cells that contain additional plasmids with compatible origins.
    106..149     -  terminator     rrnB T1 terminator: Escherichia coli rrnB; transcription terminator T1 from the E. coli rrnB gene
    281..308     +  terminator     rrnB T2 terminator: transcription terminator T2 from the E. coli rrnB gene
    358..457     +  protein_bind   attL1: mutant version of attL; recombination site for the Gateway® LR reaction LR Clonase™
    481..13602   +  CDS            HUWE1: HUWE1_HUMAN - Also known as KIAA0312, KIAA1578, UREB1. Experimental evidence at protein level: Swiss-Prot protein existence level 1. E3 ubiquitin-protein ligase which mediates ubiquitination and subsequent proteasomal degradation of target proteins (PubMed:15989957, PubMed:19713937, PubMed:15567145, PubMed:15767685, PubMed:18488021, PubMed:17567951, PubMed:19037095, PubMed:20534529). Regulates apoptosis by catalyzing the polyubiquitination and degradation of MCL1 (PubMed:15989957). Mediates monoubiquitination of DNA polymerase beta (POLB) at 'Lys-41', 'Lys-61' and 'Lys-81', thereby playing a r
  13618..13717   -  protein_bind   attL2: mutant version of attL; recombination site for the Gateway® LR reaction LR Clonase™
  13840..14649   +  CDS            KanR: aminoglycoside phosphotransferase; aph(3')-Ia; confers resistance to kanamycin in bacteria or G418 (Geneticin®) in eukaryotes
  14739..15327   +  rep_origin     ori: high-copy-number ColE1/pMB1/pBR322/pUC origin of replication
