[The description below was written by a language model from this plasmid's Addgene catalogue record and pLannotate feature annotations shown in this document.]
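Description:
pDONR221-HUWE1_UBM-mut is a Gateway entry clone built on the pDONR221 backbone, carrying the full-length human HUWE1 coding sequence in a plasmid of about 15.4 kb. It is maintained in E. coli as a high-copy plasmid through a ColE1/pUC-type origin and is selected with kanamycin via an aminoglycoside phosphotransferase (KanR) gene. The annotation also flags a very short RSF origin fragment at the start of the sequence. At 46 nt this is probably just a partial match and not a working second origin.

The insert is a 13,122 bp open reading frame encoding HUWE1, a very large E3 ubiquitin ligase that drives ubiquitination and proteasomal degradation of substrates such as MCL1 and monoubiquitinates DNA polymerase beta. This version carries the paired substitutions L2976A/P2977A. The "UBM-mut" name indicates these are meant to alter a UBM element of the protein, though the record does not spell out the abbreviation or describe the functional effect. The insert was introduced by Gibson assembly and is flanked by attL1 and attL2 sites. The rrnB T1 and T2 terminators lie upstream of attL1, where they insulate the insert from read-through transcription originating in the backbone.

No promoter, tag or reporter is annotated around the HUWE1 sequence, as is normal for an entry clone, so the plasmid is not itself an expression construct. It serves as a donor for LR Clonase recombination, moving the mutant HUWE1 sequence into attR-containing destination vectors that supply the promoter, tags and host-specific elements. It is therefore suited to generating expression constructs for comparing this mutant with wild-type HUWE1 in studies of ligase activity and substrate recognition.
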