Addgene plasmid #187149: pDONR221-HUWE1_UBM-mut
Purpose: Entry clone
Depositing lab: Eric Fischer. Depositing organization: Dana-Farber Cancer Institute. Publication: Solenoid architecture of HUWE1 contributes to ligase activity and substrate recognition. Hunkeler M, Jin CY, Ma MW, Monda JK, Overwijn D, Bennett EJ, Fischer ES. Mol Cell. 2021 Sep 2;81(17):3468-3480.e7. doi: 10.1016/j.molcel.2021.06.032. Epub 2021 Jul 26. PubMed 34314700.
Backbone
  Vector backbone: pDONR221
  Vector type: Entry clone
Growth in bacteria
  Bacterial resistance: Kanamycin, 50 μg/mL
  Growth temperature: 37°C
  Growth strain: DH5alpha
  Copy number: High Copy
Gene/Insert
  Gene/Insert name: HUWE1
  Species: H. sapiens (human)
  Insert size (bp): 13122
  Mutation: L2976A/P2977A
  Entrez Gene: HUWE1 (a.k.a. ARF-BP1, HECTH9, HSPC272, Ib772, LASU1, MRXST, MULE, URE-B1, UREB1)
  Cloning method: Gibson Cloning
Terms and licenses: Academic/Nonprofit Terms; Industry Terms: Not Available to Industry
How to cite: pDONR221-HUWE1_UBM-mut was a gift from Eric Fischer (Addgene plasmid # 187149 ; http://n2t.net/addgene:187149 ; RRID:Addgene_187149)
